Addgene plasmid #132277: pDONR221_SLC26A8
Purpose: Gateway entry clone with codon-optimized ORF sequence for subcloning into custom expression vectors
Depositing lab: RESOLUTE Consortium & Giulio Superti-Furga. Depositing organization: CeMM Research Center for Molecular Medicine. Publication: The RESOLUTE consortium: unlocking SLC transporters for drug discovery. Superti-Furga G, Lackner D, Wiedmer T, Ingles-Prieto A, Barbosa B, Girardi E, Goldmann U, Gurtl B, Klavins K, Klimek C, Lindinger S, Lineiro-Retes E, Muller AC, Onstein S, Redinger G, Reil D, Sedlyarov V, Wolf G, Crawford M, Everley R, ... Steppan CM. Nat Rev Drug Discov. 2020 Jul;19(7):429-430. doi: 10.1038/d41573-020-00056-6. PubMed 32265506.
Backbone
  Vector backbone: pDONR221
  Backbone manufacturer: Thermo Fisher Scientific
  Backbone size w/o insert (bp): 2550
  Vector type: Mammalian Expression
Growth in bacteria
  Bacterial resistance: Kanamycin, 50 μg/mL
  Growth temperature: 37°C
  Growth strain: NEB Stable
  Copy number: High Copy
Gene/Insert
  Gene/Insert name: SLC26A8
  Species: H. sapiens (human)
  Insert size (bp): 2910
  Entrez Gene: SLC26A8 (a.k.a. RP11-482O9.1, SPGF3, TAT1)
  Cloning method: Gateway Cloning
  Sequencing primers: 5′ M13-fwd; 3′ M13-rev
Terms and licenses: Academic/Nonprofit Terms; Industry Terms
Depositor comments: For more information on the full Resolute plasmid collection, please see www.addgene.org/depositor-collections/re-solute/. Please provide your feedback on this plasmid to the RESOLUTE consortium by filling out their RESOLUTE repository feedback form: https://forms.office.com/Pages/ResponsePage.aspx?id=0e05yklzmkS7rjFGQL4N7z4feCLQvEJAmVcOCM_u885UN1JJRko0Ukg4TVQwNTZLOUxPQVJWT1NHUCQlQCN0PWcu
How to cite: pDONR221_SLC26A8 was a gift from RESOLUTE Consortium & Giulio Superti-Furga (Addgene plasmid # 132277 ; http://n2t.net/addgene:132277 ; RRID:Addgene_132277)
