[The description below was written by a language model from this plasmid's Addgene catalogue record and pLannotate feature annotations shown in this document.]
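Description:
pDONR221_SLC26A8 is a Gateway entry clone built on the pDONR221 backbone (Thermo Fisher Scientific) that carries a codon-optimized open reading frame for human SLC26A8, a member of the solute carrier 26 family also known as TAT1. The sequenced plasmid is about 5.5 kb. It is propagated in E. coli through a high-copy ColE1/pUC-type origin and is selected with kanamycin through an aminoglycoside phosphotransferase (KanR) cassette.

The 2,910 bp SLC26A8 coding sequence sits between attL1 and attL2, the recombination sites recognised by LR Clonase. These sites allow the ORF to be transferred directionally into any attR-containing destination vector. Although the catalogue lists the vector type as mammalian expression, the feature table shows no eukaryotic promoter or polyadenylation signal around the insert, so the plasmid serves as a shuttle for the ORF rather than as an expression construct; expression elements and any tags would come from the chosen destination vector. The record does not say whether the ORF keeps a stop codon. Upstream of attL1, the rrnB T1 and T2 terminators insulate the cloning region from read-through transcription in bacteria. A T7 promoter lies just outside attL2 and points back toward the insert. The short lacI and lacZα fragments are annotated backbone remnants with no evident function here. M13 forward and reverse primer sites flank the cassette for sequence verification.

The plasmid belongs to a consortium-generated collection of solute carrier transporter clones. It is intended as a source of the SLC26A8 ORF for subcloning into custom expression vectors, supporting functional and drug-discovery studies of SLC transporters.
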