Features (pLannotate 1.2.2; 10 found; start..end, strand, type, name):
    121..213     +  CDS            lacI (fragment): lac repressor; lacI; The lac repressor binds to the lac operator to inhibit transcription in E. coli. This inhibition can be relieved by adding lactose or isopropyl-β-D-thiogalactopyranoside (IPTG).
    268..295     -  terminator     rrnB T2 terminator: transcription terminator T2 from the E. coli rrnB gene
    427..470     +  terminator     rrnB T1 terminator: Escherichia coli rrnB; transcription terminator T1 from the E. coli rrnB gene
    517..553     -  CDS            lacZα (fragment): LacZα fragment of β-galactosidase; lacZ fragment
    569..668     +  protein_bind   attL1: mutant version of attL; recombination site for the Gateway® LR reaction LR Clonase™
    674..3583    +  CDS            SLC26A8: S26A8_HUMAN - Also known as TAT1 From Homo sapiens (Human).
   3585..3684    -  protein_bind   attL2: mutant version of attL; recombination site for the Gateway® LR reaction LR Clonase™
   3702..3720    -  promoter       T7 promoter: promoter for bacteriophage T7 RNA polymerase
   3854..4663    +  CDS            KanR: aminoglycoside phosphotransferase; aph(3')-Ia; confers resistance to kanamycin in bacteria or G418 (Geneticin®) in eukaryotes
   4810..5398    +  rep_origin     ori: high-copy-number ColE1/pMB1/pBR322/pUC origin of replication
>Addgene plasmid #132277 | pDONR221_SLC26A8 | addgene full sequence | sequence record 274433 | Addgene NGS Result
CTTTCCTGCGTTATCCCCTGATTCTGTGGATAACCGTATTACCGCCTTTGAGTGAGCTGATACCGCTCGC
CGCAGCCGAACGACCGAGCGCAGCGAGTCAGTGAGCGAGGAAGCGGAAGAGCGCCCAATACGCAAACCGC
CTCTCCCCGCGCGTTGGCCGATTCATTAATGCAGCTGGCACGACAGGTTTCCCGACTGGAAAGCGGGCAG
TGAGCGCAACGCAATTAATACGCGTACCGCTAGCCAGGAAGAGTTTGTAGAAACGCAAAAAGGCCATCCG
TCAGGATGGCCTTCTGCTTAGTTTGATGCCTGGCAGTTTATGGCGGGCGTCCTGCCCGCCACCCTCCGGG
CCGTTGCTTCACAACGTTCAAATCCGCTCCCGGCGGATTTGTCCTACTCAGGAGAGCGTTCACCGACAAA
CAACAGATAAAACGAAAGGCCCAGTCTTCCGACTGAGCCTTTCGTTTTATTTGATGCCTGGCAGTTCCCT
ACTCTCGCGTTAACGCTAGCATGGATGTTTTCCCAGTCACGACGTTGTAAAACGACGGCCAGTCTTAAGC
TCGGGCCCCAAATAATGATTTTATTTTGACTGATAGTGACCTGTTCGTTGCAACACATTGATGAGCAATG
CTTTTTTATAATGCCAACTTTGTACAAAAAAGCAGGCTCCACCATGGCACAGCTGGAGCGGTCTGCCATC
AGCGGCTTTAGCTCCAAGTCCCGGAGAAACTCTTTCGCCTACGATGTGAAGAGGGAGGTGTATAATGAGG
AGACCTTCCAGCAGGAGCACAAGCGCAAGGCCTCTAGCTCCGGCAACATGAATATCAACATCACCACATT
TCGCCACCACGTGCAGTGCCGGTGTAGCTGGCACAGATTCCTGAGATGCGTGCTGACAATCTTCCCATTT
CTGGAGTGGATGTGCATGTACAGGCTGAAGGATTGGCTGCTGGGCGACCTGCTGGCAGGAATCAGCGTGG
GACTGGTGCAGGTGCCACAGGGACTGACCCTGTCCCTGCTGGCAAGGCAGCTGATCCCACCTCTGAACAT
CGCCTACGCCGCCTTTTGCTCTAGCGTGATCTATGTGATCTTCGGCAGCTGTCACCAGATGTCCATCGGC
TCTTTCTTTCTGGTGAGCGCCCTGCTGATCAATGTGCTGAAGGTGTCCCCTTTTAACAATGGCCAGCTGG
TCATGGGCTCCTTCGTGAAGAACGAGTTTAGCGCCCCATCCTACCTGATGGGCTATAATAAGAGCCTGTC
CGTGGTGGCCACCACAACCTTTCTGACAGGCATCATCCAGCTGATCATGGGCGTGCTGGGACTGGGCTTC
ATCGCAACCTACCTGCCCGAGTCTGCCATGAGCGCCTATCTGGCAGCAGTGGCCCTGCACATCATGCTGA
GCCAGCTGACATTCATCTTTGGCATCATGATCTCTTTCCACGCCGGCCCTATCAGCTTCTTTTACGACAT
CATCAATTATTGCGTGGCCCTGCCAAAGGCCAACTCTACCAGCATCCTGGTGTTTCTGACAGTGGTGGTG
GCCCTGAGAATCAATAAGTGTATCAGGATCTCCTTCAACCAGTACCCCATCGAGTTCCCTATGGAGCTGT
TTCTGATCATCGGCTTCACCGTGATCGCCAACAAGATCAGCATGGCCACAGAGACCTCCCAGACCCTGAT
CGATATGATCCCCTATTCTTTTCTGCTGCCAGTGACACCCGACTTCAGCCTGCTGCCTAAGATCATCCTG
CAGGCCTTCTCCCTGTCTCTGGTGTCCTCTTTCCTGCTGATCTTTCTGGGCAAGAAGATCGCCAGCCTGC
ACAACTACTCCGTGAATTCTAACCAGGATCTGATCGCCATCGGCCTGTGCAATGTGGTGAGCTCCTTCTT
TAGATCCTGCGTGTTCACCGGCGCCATCGCCAGGACAATCATCCAGGACAAGAGCGGAGGCCGCCAGCAG
TTCGCATCCCTGGTGGGCGCCGGCGTGATGCTGCTGCTGATGGTGAAGATGGGCCACTTCTTTTATACAC
TGCCTAATGCCGTGCTGGCCGGCATCATCCTGAGCAACGTGATCCCATACCTGGAGACCATCAGCAATCT
GCCCTCCCTGTGGAGGCAGGATCAGTATGACTGCGCCCTGTGGATGATGACCTTTTCTAGCTCCATCTTC
CTGGGCCTGGATATCGGCCTGATCATCAGCGTGGTGTCCGCCTTCTTTATCACAACCGTGCGCAGCCACA
GGGCAAAGATCCTGCTGCTGGGACAGATCCCAAATACCAACATCTACCGCTCCATCAACGACTATCGGGA
GATCATCACAATCCCCGGCGTGAAGATCTTTCAGTGCTGTTCTAGCATCACCTTCGTGAACGTGTACTAT
CTGAAGCACAAGCTGCTGAAGGAGGTGGATATGGTGAAGGTGCCTCTGAAGGAGGAGGAGATCTTCAGCC
TGTTTAATTCCTCTGACACAAACCTGCAGGGCGGCAAGATCTGCAGGTGTTTTTGCAACTGTGACGATCT
GGAGCCACTGCCCAGAATCCTGTACACCGAGAGGTTCGAGAACAAGCTGGATCCAGAGGCCAGCTCCATC
AATCTGATCCACTGCTCTCACTTTGAGAGCATGAATACCTCCCAGACAGCCTCTGAGGACCAGGTGCCCT
ACACAGTGTCTAGCGTGAGCCAGAAGAACCAGGGCCAGCAGTATGAGGAAGTGGAGGAAGTGTGGCTGCC
TAACAATTCCTCTCGCAATAGCTCCCCTGGCCTGCCAGATGTGGCAGAGTCTCAGGGCAGGCGCAGCCTG
ATCCCTTACTCTGACGCCAGCCTGCTGCCATCCGTGCACACCATCATCCTGGATTTCTCCATGGTGCACT
ATGTGGACTCTAGGGGACTGGTGGTGCTGAGGCAGATCTGCAACGCCTTTCAGAATGCCAACATCCTGAT
CCTGATCGCCGGCTGTCACTCTAGCATCGTGAGAGCCTTCGAGAGGAATGATTTCTTTGACGCCGGCATC
ACAAAGACCCAGCTGTTTCTGTCCGTGCACGATGCCGTGCTGTTCGCCCTGTCTCGGAAAGTGATCGGCT
CCTCTGAGCTGAGCATCGACGAGTCCGAGACCGTGATCCGGGAGACCTACTCTGAGACAGATAAGAATGA
CAACAGCAGATATAAGATGAGCTCCTCTTTTCTGGGCTCCCAGAAGAACGTGTCTCCCGGCTTCATCAAG
ATCCAGCAGCCTGTGGAGGAGGAGTCCGAGCTGGACCTGGAGCTGGAGTCTGAGCAGGAGGCAGGACTGG
GACTGGACCTGGATCTGGACAGAGAGCTGGAGCCAGAGATGGAGCCCAAGGCCGAGACAGAGACCAAGAC
ACAGACCGAGATGGAGCCTCAGCCTGAGACAGAGCCCGAGATGGAGCCCAACCCTAAGAGCAGGCCAAGG
GCACACACCTTCCCTCAGCAGCGGTACTGGCCTATGTATCACCCATCCATGGCCTCTACCCAGTCCCAGA
CACAGACCAGAACATGGTCTGTGGAGCGGAGAAGGCACCCAATGGATAGCTACTCCCCCGAGGGCAATTC
CAACGAGGACGTGGACCCAGCTTTCTTGTACAAAGTTGGCATTATAAGAAAGCATTGCTTATCAATTTGT
TGCAACGAACAGGTCACTATCAGTCAAAATAAAATCATTATTTGCCATCCAGCTGATATCCCCTATAGTG
AGTCGTATTACATGGTCATAGCTGTTTCCTGGCAGCTCTGGCCCGTGTCTCAAAATCTCTGATGTTACAT
TGCACAAGATAAAAATATATCATCATGAACAATAAAACTGTCTGCTTACATAAACAGTAATACAAGGGGT
GTTATGAGCCATATTCAACGGGAAACGTCGAGGCCGCGATTAAATTCCAACATGGATGCTGATTTATATG
GGTATAAATGGGCTCGCGATAATGTCGGGCAATCAGGTGCGACAATCTATCGCTTGTATGGGAAGCCCGA
TGCGCCAGAGTTGTTTCTGAAACATGGCAAAGGTAGCGTTGCCAATGATGTTACAGATGAGATGGTCAGA
CTAAACTGGCTGACGGAATTTATGCCTCTTCCGACCATCAAGCATTTTATCCGTACTCCTGATGATGCAT
GGTTACTCACCACTGCGATCCCCGGAAAAACAGCATTCCAGGTATTAGAAGAATATCCTGATTCAGGTGA
AAATATTGTTGATGCGCTGGCAGTGTTCCTGCGCCGGTTGCATTCGATTCCTGTTTGTAATTGTCCTTTT
AACAGCGATCGCGTATTTCGTCTCGCTCAGGCGCAATCACGAATGAATAACGGTTTGGTTGATGCGAGTG
ATTTTGATGACGAGCGTAATGGCTGGCCTGTTGAACAAGTCTGGAAAGAAATGCATAAACTTTTGCCATT
CTCACCGGATTCAGTCGTCACTCATGGTGATTTCTCACTTGATAACCTTATTTTTGACGAGGGGAAATTA
ATAGGTTGTATTGATGTTGGACGAGTCGGAATCGCAGACCGATACCAGGATCTTGCCATCCTATGGAACT
GCCTCGGTGAGTTTTCTCCTTCATTACAGAAACGGCTTTTTCAAAAATATGGTATTGATAATCCTGATAT
GAATAAATTGCAGTTTCATTTGATGCTCGATGAGTTTTTCTAATCAGAATTGGTTAATTGGTTGTAACAC
TGGCAGAGCATTACGCTGACTTGACGGGACGGCGCAAGCTCATGACCAAAATCCCTTAACGTGAGTTACG
CGTCGTTCCACTGAGCGTCAGACCCCGTAGAAAAGATCAAAGGATCTTCTTGAGATCCTTTTTTTCTGCG
CGTAATCTGCTGCTTGCAAACAAAAAAACCACCGCTACCAGCGGTGGTTTGTTTGCCGGATCAAGAGCTA
CCAACTCTTTTTCCGAAGGTAACTGGCTTCAGCAGAGCGCAGATACCAAATACTGTTCTTCTAGTGTAGC
CGTAGTTAGGCCACCACTTCAAGAACTCTGTAGCACCGCCTACATACCTCGCTCTGCTAATCCTGTTACC
AGTGGCTGCTGCCAGTGGCGATAAGTCGTGTCTTACCGGGTTGGACTCAAGACGATAGTTACCGGATAAG
GCGCAGCGGTCGGGCTGAACGGGGGGTTCGTGCACACAGCCCAGCTTGGAGCGAACGACCTACACCGAAC
TGAGATACCTACAGCGTGAGCTATGAGAAAGCGCCACGCTTCCCGAAGGGAGAAAGGCGGACAGGTATCC
GGTAAGCGGCAGGGTCGGAACAGGAGAGCGCACGAGGGAGCTTCCAGGGGGAAACGCCTGGTATCTTTAT
AGTCCTGTCGGGTTTCGCCACCTCTGACTTGAGCGTCGATTTTTGTGATGCTCGTCAGGGGGGCGGAGCC
TATGGAAAAACGCCAGCAACGCGGCCTTTTTACGGTTCCTGGCCTTTTGCTGGCCTTTTGCTCACATGTT
