>Addgene plasmid #132277 | pDONR221_SLC26A8 | depositor partial sequence | sequence record 253954 | Codon-optimized ORF of SLC26A8
ATGGCACAGCTGGAGCGGTCTGCCATCAGCGGCTTTAGCTCCAAGTCCCGGAGAAACTCTTTCGCCTACG
ATGTGAAGAGGGAGGTGTATAATGAGGAGACCTTCCAGCAGGAGCACAAGCGCAAGGCCTCTAGCTCCGG
CAACATGAATATCAACATCACCACATTTCGCCACCACGTGCAGTGCCGGTGTAGCTGGCACAGATTCCTG
AGATGCGTGCTGACAATCTTCCCATTTCTGGAGTGGATGTGCATGTACAGGCTGAAGGATTGGCTGCTGG
GCGACCTGCTGGCAGGAATCAGCGTGGGACTGGTGCAGGTGCCACAGGGACTGACCCTGTCCCTGCTGGC
AAGGCAGCTGATCCCACCTCTGAACATCGCCTACGCCGCCTTTTGCTCTAGCGTGATCTATGTGATCTTC
GGCAGCTGTCACCAGATGTCCATCGGCTCTTTCTTTCTGGTGAGCGCCCTGCTGATCAATGTGCTGAAGG
TGTCCCCTTTTAACAATGGCCAGCTGGTCATGGGCTCCTTCGTGAAGAACGAGTTTAGCGCCCCATCCTA
CCTGATGGGCTATAATAAGAGCCTGTCCGTGGTGGCCACCACAACCTTTCTGACAGGCATCATCCAGCTG
ATCATGGGCGTGCTGGGACTGGGCTTCATCGCAACCTACCTGCCCGAGTCTGCCATGAGCGCCTATCTGG
CAGCAGTGGCCCTGCACATCATGCTGAGCCAGCTGACATTCATCTTTGGCATCATGATCTCTTTCCACGC
CGGCCCTATCAGCTTCTTTTACGACATCATCAATTATTGCGTGGCCCTGCCAAAGGCCAACTCTACCAGC
ATCCTGGTGTTTCTGACAGTGGTGGTGGCCCTGAGAATCAATAAGTGTATCAGGATCTCCTTCAACCAGT
ACCCCATCGAGTTCCCTATGGAGCTGTTTCTGATCATCGGCTTCACCGTGATCGCCAACAAGATCAGCAT
GGCCACAGAGACCTCCCAGACCCTGATCGATATGATCCCCTATTCTTTTCTGCTGCCAGTGACACCCGAC
TTCAGCCTGCTGCCTAAGATCATCCTGCAGGCCTTCTCCCTGTCTCTGGTGTCCTCTTTCCTGCTGATCT
TTCTGGGCAAGAAGATCGCCAGCCTGCACAACTACTCCGTGAATTCTAACCAGGATCTGATCGCCATCGG
CCTGTGCAATGTGGTGAGCTCCTTCTTTAGATCCTGCGTGTTCACCGGCGCCATCGCCAGGACAATCATC
CAGGACAAGAGCGGAGGCCGCCAGCAGTTCGCATCCCTGGTGGGCGCCGGCGTGATGCTGCTGCTGATGG
TGAAGATGGGCCACTTCTTTTATACACTGCCTAATGCCGTGCTGGCCGGCATCATCCTGAGCAACGTGAT
CCCATACCTGGAGACCATCAGCAATCTGCCCTCCCTGTGGAGGCAGGATCAGTATGACTGCGCCCTGTGG
ATGATGACCTTTTCTAGCTCCATCTTCCTGGGCCTGGATATCGGCCTGATCATCAGCGTGGTGTCCGCCT
TCTTTATCACAACCGTGCGCAGCCACAGGGCAAAGATCCTGCTGCTGGGACAGATCCCAAATACCAACAT
CTACCGCTCCATCAACGACTATCGGGAGATCATCACAATCCCCGGCGTGAAGATCTTTCAGTGCTGTTCT
AGCATCACCTTCGTGAACGTGTACTATCTGAAGCACAAGCTGCTGAAGGAGGTGGATATGGTGAAGGTGC
CTCTGAAGGAGGAGGAGATCTTCAGCCTGTTTAATTCCTCTGACACAAACCTGCAGGGCGGCAAGATCTG
CAGGTGTTTTTGCAACTGTGACGATCTGGAGCCACTGCCCAGAATCCTGTACACCGAGAGGTTCGAGAAC
AAGCTGGATCCAGAGGCCAGCTCCATCAATCTGATCCACTGCTCTCACTTTGAGAGCATGAATACCTCCC
AGACAGCCTCTGAGGACCAGGTGCCCTACACAGTGTCTAGCGTGAGCCAGAAGAACCAGGGCCAGCAGTA
TGAGGAAGTGGAGGAAGTGTGGCTGCCTAACAATTCCTCTCGCAATAGCTCCCCTGGCCTGCCAGATGTG
GCAGAGTCTCAGGGCAGGCGCAGCCTGATCCCTTACTCTGACGCCAGCCTGCTGCCATCCGTGCACACCA
TCATCCTGGATTTCTCCATGGTGCACTATGTGGACTCTAGGGGACTGGTGGTGCTGAGGCAGATCTGCAA
CGCCTTTCAGAATGCCAACATCCTGATCCTGATCGCCGGCTGTCACTCTAGCATCGTGAGAGCCTTCGAG
AGGAATGATTTCTTTGACGCCGGCATCACAAAGACCCAGCTGTTTCTGTCCGTGCACGATGCCGTGCTGT
TCGCCCTGTCTCGGAAAGTGATCGGCTCCTCTGAGCTGAGCATCGACGAGTCCGAGACCGTGATCCGGGA
GACCTACTCTGAGACAGATAAGAATGACAACAGCAGATATAAGATGAGCTCCTCTTTTCTGGGCTCCCAG
AAGAACGTGTCTCCCGGCTTCATCAAGATCCAGCAGCCTGTGGAGGAGGAGTCCGAGCTGGACCTGGAGC
TGGAGTCTGAGCAGGAGGCAGGACTGGGACTGGACCTGGATCTGGACAGAGAGCTGGAGCCAGAGATGGA
GCCCAAGGCCGAGACAGAGACCAAGACACAGACCGAGATGGAGCCTCAGCCTGAGACAGAGCCCGAGATG
GAGCCCAACCCTAAGAGCAGGCCAAGGGCACACACCTTCCCTCAGCAGCGGTACTGGCCTATGTATCACC
CATCCATGGCCTCTACCCAGTCCCAGACACAGACCAGAACATGGTCTGTGGAGCGGAGAAGGCACCCAAT
GGATAGCTACTCCCCCGAGGGCAATTCCAACGAGGACGTG
